>Addgene plasmid #48432 | pFUSB4_CAAA | depositor full sequence | sequence record 70132 | Full Sequence
ATGTTTTCCCAGTCACGACGTTGTAAAACGACGGCCAGTCTTAAGCGTCTCATGGCCTGACCCCGGACCA
AGTGGTGGCCTATCGCCAGCCACGATGGCGGCAAGCAAGCGCTCGAAACGGTGCAGCGGCTGTTGCCGGT
GCTGTGCCAGGACCATGGCCTGACCCCGGACCAAGTGGTGGCTATCGCCAGCAACATTGGCGGCAAGCAA
GCGCTCGAAACGGTGCAGCGGCTGTTGCCGGTGCTGTGCCAGGACCATGGCCTGACCCCGGACCAAGTGG
TGGCTATCGCCAGCAACATTGGCGGCAAGCAAGCGCTCGAAACGGTGCAGCGGCTGTTGCCGGTGCTGTG
CCAGGACCATGGCCTGACCCCGGACCAAGTGGTGGCTATCGCCAGCAACATTGGCGGCAAGCAAGCGCTC
GAAACGGTGCAGCGGCTGTTGCCGGTGCTGTGCCAGGACCATGGCCTGACCCCGGACCAAGTGGTGGCTA
TCGAGACGTCTAGACCAGCCAGGACAGAAATGCCTCGACTTCGCTGCTACCCAAGGTTGCCGGGTGACGC
ACACCGTGGAAACGGATGAAGGCACGAACCCAGTGGACATAAGCCTGTTCGGTTCGTAAGCTGTAATGCA
AGTAGCGTATGCGCTCACGCAACTGGTCCAGAACCTTGACCGAACGCAGCGGTGGTAACGGCGCAGTGGC
GGTTTTCATGGCTTGTTATGACTGTTTTTTTGGGGTACAGTCTATGCCTCGGGCATCCAAGCAGCAAGCG
CGTTACGCCGTGGGTCGATGTTTGATGTTATGGAGCAGCAACGATGTTACGCAGCAGGGCAGTCGCCCTA
AAACAAAGTTAAACATTATGAGGGAAGCGGTGATCGCCGAAGTATCGACTCAACTATCAGAGGTAGTTGG
CGTCATCGAGCGCCATCTCGAACCGACGTTGCTGGCCGTACATTTGTACGGCTCCGCAGTGGATGGCGGC
CTGAAGCCACACAGTGATATTGATTTGCTGGTTACGGTGACCGTAAGGCTTGATGAAACAACGCGGCGAG
CTTTGATCAACGACCTTTTGGAAACTTCGGCTTCCCCTGGAGAGAGCGAGATTCTCCGCGCTGTAGAAGT
CACCATTGTTGTGCACGACGACATCATTCCGTGGCGTTATCCAGCTAAGCGCGAACTGCAATTTGGAGAA
TGGCAGCGCAATGACATTCTTGCAGGTATCTTCGAGCCAGCCACGATCGACATTGATCTGGCTATCTTGC
TGACAAAAGCAAGAGAACATAGCGTTGCCTTGGTAGGTCCAGCGGCGGAGGAACTCTTTGATCCGGTTCC
TGAACAGGATCTATTTGAGGCGCTAAATGAAACCTTAACGCTATGGAACTCGCCGCCCGACTGGGCTGGC
GATGAGCGAAATGTAGTGCTTACGTTGTCCCGCATTTGGTACAGCGCAGTAACCGGCAAAATCGCGCCGA
AGGATGTCGCTGCCGACTGGGCAATGGAGCGCCTGCCGGCCCAGTATCAGCCCGTCATACTTGAAGCTAG
ACAGGCTTATCTTGGACAAGAAGAAGATCGCTTGGCCTCGCGCGCAGATCAGTTGGAAGAATTTGTCCAC
TACGTGAAAGGCGAGATCACCAAGGTAGTCGGCAAATAACCCTCGAGCCACCCATGACCAAAATCCCTTA
ACGTGAGTTACGCGTCGTTCCACTGAGCGTCAGACCCCGTAGAAAAGATCAAAGGATCTTCTTGAGATCC
TTTTTTTCTGCGCGTAATCTGCTGCTTGCAAACAAAAAAACCACCGCTACCAGCGGTGGTTTGTTTGCCG
GATCAAGAGCTACCAACTCTTTTTCCGAAGGTAACTGGCTTCAGCAGAGCGCAGATACCAAATACTGTCC
TTCTAGTGTAGCCGTAGTTAGGCCACCACTTCAAGAACTCTGTAGCACCGCCTACATACCTCGCTCTGCT
AATCCTGTTACCAGTGGCTGCTGCCAGTGGCGATAAGTCGTGTCTTACCGGGTTGGACTCAAGACGATAG
TTACCGGATAAGGCGCAGCGGTCGGGCTGAACGGGGGGTTCGTGCACACAGCCCAGCTTGGAGCGAACGA
CCTACACCGAACTGAGATACCTACAGCGTGAGCATTGAGAAAGCGCCACGCTTCCCGAAGGGAGAAAGGC
GGACAGGTATCCGGTAAGCGGCAGGGTCGGAACAGGAGAGCGCACGAGGGAGCTTCCAGGGGGAAACGCC
TGGTATCTTTATAGTCCTGTCGGGTTTCGCCACCTCTGACTTGAGCGTCGATTTTTGTGATGCTCGTCAG
GGGGGCGGAGCCTATGGAAAAACGCCAGCAACGCGGCCTTTTTACGGTTCCTGGCCTTTTGCTGGCCTTT
TGCTCACATGTTCTTTCCTGCGTTATCCCCTGATTCTGTGGATAACCGTATTACCGCCTTTGAGTGAGCT
GATACCGCTCGCCGCAGCCGAACGACCGAGCGCAGCGAGTCAGTGAGCGAGGAAGCGGAAGAGCGCCCAA
TACGCAAACCGCCTCTCCCCGCGCGTTGGCCGATTCATTAATGCAGCTGGCACGACAGGTTTCCCGACTG
GAAAGCGGGCAGTGAGCGCAACGCAATTAATACGCGTACCGCTAGCCAGGAAGAGTTTGTAGAAACGCAA
AAAGGCCATCCGTCAGGATGGCCTTCTGCTTAGTTTGATGCCTGGCAGTTTATGGCGGGCGTCCTGCCCG
CCACCCTCCGGGCCGTTGCTTCACAACGTTCAAATCCGCTCCCGGCGGATTTGTCCTACTCAGGAGAGCG
TTCACCGACAAACAACAGATAAAACGAAAGGCCCAGTCTTCCGACTGAGCCTTTCGTTTTATTTGATGCC
TGGCAGTTCCCTACTCTCGCGTTAACGCTAGCATGG
Features (pLannotate 1.2.2; 8 found; start..end, strand, type, name):
      3..39      -  CDS            lacZα (fragment): LacZα fragment of β-galactosidase; lacZ fragment
    596..619     +  promoter       Pc promoter (fragment): intI1 (promoter lies within the coding sequence); class 1 integron promoter
    795..851     +  CDS            GmR (fragment): gentamycin acetyltransferase; aacC1; confers resistance to gentamycin
    858..1649    +  CDS            SmR: aminoglycoside adenylyltransferase (Murphy, 1985); aadA; confers resistance to spectinomycin and streptomycin
   1742..2330    +  rep_origin     ori: high-copy-number ColE1/pMB1/pBR322/pUC origin of replication
   2513..2605    +  CDS            lacI (fragment): lac repressor; lacI; The lac repressor binds to the lac operator to inhibit transcription in E. coli. This inhibition can be relieved by adding lactose or isopropyl-β-D-thiogalactopyranoside (IPTG).
   2660..2687    -  terminator     rrnB T2 terminator: transcription terminator T2 from the E. coli rrnB gene
   2819..2862    +  terminator     rrnB T1 terminator: Escherichia coli rrnB; transcription terminator T1 from the E. coli rrnB gene
