[The description below was written by a language model from this plasmid's Addgene catalogue record and pLannotate feature annotations shown in this document.]
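Description:
pFUSB4_CAAA is a small (about 2.9 kb) bacterial intermediate plasmid for Golden Gate assembly of TALENs, built on the pFUS_B4 array vector. Although it is catalogued under mammalian expression and TALEN vector types, the annotated features show no eukaryotic promoter, nuclease domain or polyadenylation signal. It is therefore best understood as a cloning module rather than a stand-alone expression construct. It replicates in E. coli from a high-copy ColE1/pUC-type origin and is selected with spectinomycin through the aadA (SmR) aminoglycoside adenylyltransferase gene. That gene lies downstream of a fragment of the class 1 integron Pc promoter and a short remnant of a gentamicin acetyltransferase gene. Other vestigial elements include small lacZα and lacI fragments and the rrnB T1 and T2 transcription terminators. The truncated lacZα is consistent with loss of the blue/white screening cassette when the insert was cloned in, though the record does not state this.

The payload is a synthetic, preassembled array of four TAL effector repeats with the repeat-variable diresidues HD NI NI NI. Under the standard RVD code these recognise the DNA bases C, A, A, A, as reflected in the plasmid name. The automated feature table does not annotate these repeats, so their exact position is not given; they presumably occupy an unannotated stretch of the sequence. The depositor notes that the plasmid was made by Golden Gate cloning. It is associated with work on a simplified 15-RVD GoldyTALEN design for in vivo genome engineering, and a ready-made four-repeat block of this kind would be combined with other repeat arrays in a second Golden Gate step to build a full TALEN in a final expression backbone.
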