Addgene plasmid #48432: pFUSB4_CAAA
Depositing lab: Stephen Ekker. Depositing organization: Mayo Foundation for Medical Education and Research. Publication: High Efficiency In Vivo Genome Engineering with a Simplified 15-RVD GoldyTALEN Design. Ma AC, Lee HB, Clark KJ, Ekker SC. PLoS One. 2013 May 29;8(5):e65259. doi: 10.1371/journal.pone.0065259. Print 2013. PubMed 23734242.
Backbone
  Vector backbone: pFUS_B4
  Vector type: Mammalian Expression, TALEN
Growth in bacteria
  Bacterial resistance: Spectinomycin, 50 μg/mL
  Growth temperature: 37°C
  Growth strain: Top10
  Copy number: Unknown
Gene/Insert
  Gene/Insert name: RVD sequence: HD NI NI NI
  Species: Synthetic
  Cloning method: Unknown
  Sequencing primers: 5′ ttgatgcctggcagttccct; 3′ cgaaccgaacaggcttatgt
Terms and licenses: Academic/Nonprofit Terms; Industry Terms: Not Available to Industry
Depositor comments: Plasmid was created using Golden Gate cloning.
How to cite: pFUSB4_CAAA was a gift from Stephen Ekker (Addgene plasmid # 48432 ; http://n2t.net/addgene:48432 ; RRID:Addgene_48432)
