>Addgene plasmid #48432 | pFUSB4_CAAA | addgene partial sequence | sequence record 70656 | pCR8_F1 5'-ttgatgcctggcagttccct-3'
TTGTAAAACGACGGCCAGTCTTAAGCGTCTCATGGCCTGACCCCGGACCAAGTGGTGGCTATCGCCAGCC
ACGATGGCGGCAAGCAAGCGCTCGAAACGGTGCAGCGGCTGTTGCCGGTGCTGTGCCAGGACCATGGCCT
GACCCCGGACCAAGTGGTGGCTATCGCCAGCAACATTGGCGGCAAGCAAGCGCTCGAAACGGTGCAGCGG
CTGTTGCCGGTGCTGTGCCAGGACCATGGCCTGACCCCGGACCAAGTGGTGGCTATCGCCAGCAACATTG
GCGGCAAGCAAGCGCTCGAAACGGTGCAGCGGCTGTTGCCGGTGCTGTGCCAGGACCATGGCCTGACCCC
GGACCAAGTGGTGGCTATCGCCAGCAACATTGGCGGCAAGCAAGCGCTCGAAACGGTGCAGCGGCTGTTG
CCGGTGCTGTGCCAGGACCATGGCCTGACCCCGGACCAAGTGGTGGCTATCGAGACGTCTAGACCAGCCA
GGACAGAAATGCCTCGACTTCGCTGCTACCCAAGGTTGCCGGGTGACGCACACCGTGGAAACGGATGAAG
GCACGAACCCAGTGGACATAAGCCTGTTCGGTTCGTAAGCTGTAATGCAAGTAGCGTATGCGCTCACGCA
ACTGGTCCAGAACCTTGACCGAACGCAGCGGTGGTAACGGCGCAGTGGCGGTTTTCATGGCTTGTTATGA
CTGTTTTTTTGGGGTACAGTCTATGCCTCGGGCATCCAAGCAGCAAGCGCGTTACGCCGTGGGTCGATGT
TTGATGTTATGGAGCAGCAACGATGTTACGCAGCAGGGCAGTCGCCCTAAAACAAAGTT
